>Addgene plasmid #186443 | pCas-4/1Δ2_VB | addgene full sequence | sequence record 384623 | Addgene NGS Result
TGGGCCCGCTAACAGCGCGATTTGCTGGTGACCCAATGCGACCAGATGCTCCACGCCCAGTCGCGTACCG
TCTTCATGGGAGAAAATAATACTGTTGATGGGTGTCTGGTCAGAGACATCAAGAAATAACGCCGGAACAT
TAGTGCAGGCAGCTTCCACAGCAATGGCATCCTGGTCATCCAGCGGATAGTTAATGATCAGCCCACTGAC
GCGTTGCGCGAGAAGATTGTGCACCGCCGCTTTACAGGCTTCGACGCCGCTTCGTTCTACCATCGACACC
ACCACGCTGGCACCCAGTTGATCGGCGCGAGATTTAATCGCCGCGACAATTTGCGACGGCGCGTGCAGGG
CCAGACTGGAGGTGGCAACGCCAATCAGCAACGACTGTTTGCCCGCCAGTTGTTGTGCCACGCGGTTGGG
AATGTAATTCAGCTCCGCCATCGCCGCTTCCACTTTTTCCCGCGTTTTCGCAGAAACGTGGCTGGCCTGG
TTCACCACGCGGGAAACGGTCTGATAAGAGACACCGGCATACTCTGCGACATCGTATAACGTTACTGGTT
TCACATTCACCACCCTGAATTGACTCTCTTCCGGGCGCTATCATGCCATACCGCGAAAGGTTTTGCGCCA
TTCGATGGTGTCCGGGATCTCGACGCTCTCCCTTATGCGACTCCTGCATTAGGAAATTAATACGACTCAC
TATAGGGAGAGAATTGTGAGCGGATAACAATTCCCCTGTAGATTAATTAAGCGGCCGCCCTGCAGGACTC
GAGTTCTAGAAATAATTTTGTTTAACTTTAAGAAGGAGATATACATATGGCCGTACCGATTCGGATGCTG
AATGAACTCTCTTATTGCGAACGTTTATATCATTTGATGCACGTGCAAGGGTTATTCGAAAAATCTGCGG
ACACAGTGGAAGGCAGCGGTCAGCACGACCGGGCGGAACGCCGCAAAAGACCATCAGACGTGGGGCATGA
TGTGTGGGATATTGCACCGCAGAGCCTCCATCTCGGCGACGAGGATTTGGGGATTGTGGGCAAATTGGAT
GCGATTCGCTATCAGGACGACGGGTATTGGGAGCCCGTTGAAGCGAAACATTCAAGCGCACCAAACGGTG
GCACTTCATTTCGCCTCGGCGAGTGGGAATTGGACGGCAAGGCGTGGCCGAATGACCAGATACAGTTGTG
TGCACAAGGATTGTTACTGAGAGCCAACGGATTTCCGACCATTGCGGGTAAGTTGTTCTACCGAGGAAAC
AGACAGACGGTAAGGATTGTATTTTCGGATGATTTGATTGCTGCAACGGTTGCCACCATCCGGAGAGCAC
ACGAGTTGGAACAGGCTTCGATGCCCTCGCCACTGCTGAATTCCGACAAGTGCTTCCGATGCTCGTTGAA
TGGTGTCTGTCTTCCTGACGAAACGATTCGCTTGACGAGTCCGGACGGAGAGACCGTTCCGATACGAGAT
ATTGTCCCCAGTCGAGATGATTTAGGAACCGTGTACGTGTCGGAGCCTGGGACCCGGGTCGGAAAGCGTG
GTTACGAGTTGACCATCACGTCGAAAGATGGGATGGAATCGACCGTTCCGTTAAAAGATGTTCGGCACAT
CTCCCTCTTCGGGAACGTTCAGATTTCCACCCAATTGGTGCACGATTGTATGGAGTCCGGCGTCACCATC
AGCTACTTGACTGCCGCCGGCCGTCTCGTCGGGATGAACCACAATTTGATTTCGAAAAACGTCTTGGTGC
GGCGTGAACAGTTCAAGCGGTTTGGGGACGAGCGTGATCGACTGACACTTGCGAGGTATATCGTTCGCGC
GAAAATTCTCAACCAGCGCACCTTGCTTCGTCGAAATGCGCACGGGCTCGACAAGGTCATTTTGAAAGAT
TTGCTCGATCACGCCCGACGTTCCGAAGAAGCCACTTCCATTGACTCGTTGCTCGGCATTGAAGGGATTG
CGGCGAAACAGTACATGCAGGCGTTTGTGCTGATGCTGAAAGTAAAAGGCGTTCCTGCGGGCGAAACGCT
GATGAACGGCAGAAATCGCCGCCCACCGAAGGACCCGGTTAATGCGTTGCTGTCACTTGGATATTCGTTG
TTGCAACGGGATATGTATGCCGCCTTGGCTGCAGTGGGCCTGGACCCCTTGATGGGCTTTTACCATCGCA
TTGAAACGGGGCGTCCGTCACTGGTACTCGACATGATGGAACCGTTTCGAGCGATCATCGCGGATTCGGT
GGTCGTTCGAACATTGAACACCGGCGAAATTGCCTGGGATGACTTTTATATCGGGCAGGAGTCCTGTTCG
TTGAAGCTGCCTGGACGGAAACGATTTTTTCAGGCGTTTGAGCGACGCATGCACGAGACCGTGACGCATC
CGGTGTTCGGTTACAAATTGAGTTACCGTCGGATGCTGGAACTAGAAGCGCGCTTCTTGTCGCGATACTT
GATGGGCGAATTGCCGGAATATCGCCCAATTGTCACGAGGTGATGGCGATGCGCCGATATGTCGAGGATT
GATGTAAACTTCAAATACGCGTAAAATATAATCTGTCTAGAGGACAGAATTTTTCAACGGGTGTGCCAAT
GGCCACTTTCCAGGTGGCAAAGCCCGTTGAGCTTCTCAAAAAGAACGCTCGCTCAGTGTTCTGACCTTTC
GAGCGCCTGTTCAGGGCGAAAACCCTGGGAGGCGCTCGAATCATAGGTGGGACAAGGGATTCGCGGCGAA
AACGACGGGAGAGAACGAGAATGAAACGAGATGAAATCGATGGGAAACATCAAGTGCTCGTTTATGGGCT
TGGATCTCCGCGTGGTTCAAGGGCTGCGAGCGCCCGCTGTCGGATCACTGAGCGAGCGATCTGAGAAGTG
GCACTGTTTGGTAAAGGTAAAAAGACGAATGATGCATCCTAACATTGGAAGTGGATAACGGATCCGCGAT
CGCGGCGCGCCACCTGGTGGCCGGCCGGTACCACGCGTGCGCGCTGATCCGGCTGCTAACAAAGCCCGAA
AGGAAGCTGAGTTGGCTGCTGCCACCGCTGAGCAATAACTAGCATAACCCCTTGGGGCCTCTAAACGGGT
CTTGAGGGGTTTTTTGCTGAAACCTCAGGCATTTGAGAAGCACACGGTCACACTGCTTCCGGTAGTCAAT
AAACCGGTAAACCAGCAATAGACATAAGCGGCTATTTAACGACCCTGCCCTGAACCGACGACCGGGTCAT
CGTGGCCGGATCTTGCGGCCCCTCGGCTTGAACGAATTGTTAGACATTATTTGCCGACTACCTTGGTGAT
CTCGCCTTTCACGTAATGGACAAATTCTTCCAACTGATCTGCGCGCGAGGCCAAGCGATCTTCTTCTTGT
CCAAGATAAGCCTGTCTAGCTTCAAGTATGACGGGCTGATACTGGGCCGGCAGGCGCTCCATTGCCCAGT
CGGCAGCGACATCCTTCGGCGCGATTTTGCCGGTTACTGCGCTGTACCAAATGCGGGACAACGTAAGCAC
TACATTTCGCTCATCGCCAGCCCAGTCGGGCGGCGAGTTCCATAGCGTTAAGGTTTCATTTAGCGCCTCA
AATAGATCCTGTTCAGGAACCGGATCAAAGAGTTCCTCCGCCGCTGGACCTACCAAGGCAACGCTATGTT
CTCTTGCTTTTGTCAGCAAGATAGCCAGATCAATGTCGATCGTGGCTGGCTCGAAGATACCTGCAAGAAT
GTCATTGCGCTGCCATTCTCCAAATTGCAGTTCGCGCTTAGCTGGATAACGCCACGGAATGATGTCGTCG
TGCACAACAATGGTGACTTCTACAGCGCGGAGAATCTCGCTCTCTCCAGGGGAAGCCGAAGTTTCCAAAA
GGTCGTTGATCAAAGCTCGCCGCGTTGTTTCATCAAGCCTTACGGTCACCGTAACCAGCAAATCAATATC
ACTGTGCGGCTTCAGGCCGCCATCCACTGCGGAGCCGTACAAATGTACGGCCAGCAACGTCGGTTCGAGA
TGGCGCTCGATGACGCCAACTACCTCTGATAGTTGAGTCGATACTTCGGCGATCACCGCTTCCCTCATAC
TCTTCCTTTTTCATTATTATTGAAGCATTTATCAGGGTTATTGTCTCATGAGCGGATACATATTTGAATG
TATTTAGAAAAATAAACAAATAGCTAGCTCACTCGGTCGCTACGCTCCGGGCGTGAGACTGCGGCGGGCG
CTGCGGACACATACAAAGTTACCCACAGATTCCGTGGATAAGCAGGGGACTAACATGTGAGGCAAAACAG
CAGGGCCGCGCCGGTGGCGTTTTTCCATAGGCTCCGCCCTCCTGCCAGAGTTCACATAAACAGACGCTTT
TCCGGTGCATCTGTGGGAGCCGTGAGGCTCAACCATGAATCTGACAGTACGGGCGAAACCCGACAGGACT
TAAAGATCCCCACCGTTTCCGGCGGGTCGCTCCCTCTTGCGCTCTCCTGTTCCGACCCTGCCGTTTACCG
GATACCTGTTCCGCCTTTCTCCCTTACGGGAAGTGTGGCGCTTTCTCATAGCTCACACACTGGTATCTCG
GCTCGGTGTAGGTCGTTCGCTCCAAGCTGGGCTGTAAGCAAGAACTCCCCGTTCAGCCCGACTGCTGCGC
CTTATCCGGTAACTGTTCACTTGAGTCCAACCCGGAAAAGCACGGTAAAACGCCACTGGCAGCAGCCATT
GGTAACTGGGAGTTCGCAGAGGATTTGTTTAGCTAAACACGCGGTTGCTCTTGAAGTGTGCGCCAAAGTC
CGGCTACACTGGAAGGACAGATTTGGTTGCTGTGCTCTGCGAAAGCCAGTTACCACGGTTAAGCAGTTCC
CCAACTGACTTAACCTTCGATCAAACCACCTCCCCAGGTGGTTTTTTCGAAGGTTAAGTCAGTTGGGGAA
CTGCTTAACCTTCGATCAAACCACCTCCCCAGGTGGTTTTTTCGTTTACAGGGCAAAAGATTACGCGCAG
AAAAAAAGGATCTCAAGAAGATCCTTTGATCTTTTCTACTGAACCGCTCTTATTTCAGTGCAATTTATCT
CTTCAAATGTAGCACCTGAAGTCAGCCCCATACGATATAAGTTGTAATTCTCATGTTAGTCATGCCCCGC
GCCCACCGGAAGGAGCTGACTGGGTTGAAGGCTCTCAAGGGCATCGGTCGAGATCCCGGTGCCTAATGAG
TGAGCTAACTTACATTAATTGCGTTGCGCTCACTGCCCGCTTTCCAGTCGGGAAACCTGTCGTGCCAGCT
GCATTAATGAATCGGCCAACGCGCGGGGAGAGGCGGTTTGCGTATTGGGCGCCAGGGTGGTTTTTCTTTT
CACCAGTGAGACGGGCAACAGCTGATTGCCCTTCACCGCCTGGCCCTGAGAGAGTTGCAGCAAGCGGTCC
ACGCTGGTTTGCCCCAGCAGGCGAAAATCCTGTTTGATGGTGGTTAACGGCGGGATATAACATGAGCTGT
CTTCGGTATCGTCGTATCCCACTACCGAGATGTCCGCACCAACGCGCAGCCCGGACTCGGTAATGGCGCG
CATTGCGCCCAGCGCCATCTGATCGTTGGCAACCAGCATCGCAGTGGGAACGATGCCCTCATTCAGCATT
TGCATGGTTTGTTGAAAACCGGACATGGCACTCCAGTCGCCTTCCCGTTCCGCTATCGGCTGAATTTGAT
TGCGAGTGAGATATTTATGCCAGCCAGCCAGACGCAGACGCGCCGAGACAGAACTTAA
Features (pLannotate 1.2.2; 14 found; start..end, strand, type, name):
    565..642     -  promoter       lacI promoter: lacI
    650..685     -  CDS            TcR (fragment): tetracycline efflux protein; tet; confers resistance to tetracycline
    688..706     +  promoter       T7 promoter: promoter for bacteriophage T7 RNA polymerase
    714..730     +  protein_bind   lac operator: The lac repressor binds to the lac operator to inhibit transcription in E. coli. This inhibition can be relieved by adding lactose or isopropyl-β-D-thiogalactopyranoside (IPTG). lac repressor encoded by lacI
    787..809     +  RBS            RBS: efficient ribosome binding site from bacteriophage T7 gene 10 (Olins and Rangwala, 1989)
   2992..3041    +  CDS            SET1 (fragment): solubility-enhancement tag derived from T7 phage gene 10B
   3049..3096    +  terminator     T7 terminator: transcription terminator for bacteriophage T7 RNA polymerase
   3270..4058    -  CDS            aadA: S3AD_ECOLX - Experimental evidence at protein level: Swiss-Prot protein existence level 1. Mediates bacterial resistance to the antibiotics streptomycin and spectinomycin. From Escherichia coli.
   4059..4150    -  promoter       AmpR promoter: bla
   4198..4879    -  rep_origin     CloDF13 ori (fragment): Plasmids containing the CloDF13 (CDF) origin of replication can be propagated in E. coli cells that contain additional plasmids with compatible origins.
   4904..5001    -  rep_origin     CloDF13 ori (fragment): Plasmids containing the CloDF13 (CDF) origin of replication can be propagated in E. coli cells that contain additional plasmids with compatible origins.
   5097..5161    -  CDS            TcR (fragment): tetracycline efflux protein; tet; confers resistance to tetracycline
   5176..5197    -  protein_bind   CAP binding site: CAP binding activates transcription in the presence of cAMP. E. coli catabolite activator protein
   5210..564     -  CDS            lacI (across the origin): lac repressor; lacI; The lac repressor binds to the lac operator to inhibit transcription in E. coli. This inhibition can be relieved by adding lactose or isopropyl-β-D-thiogalactopyranoside (IPTG).
