[The description below was written by a language model from this plasmid's Addgene catalogue record and pLannotate feature annotations shown in this document.]
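Description:
pCas-4/1Δ2_VB is a bacterial CRISPR plasmid of about 5.7 kb, built on the pY002 backbone, that carries part of the adaptation machinery of the type V-B CRISPR-Cas system of A. acidoterrestris. It replicates in E. coli from a CloDF13 (CDF) origin. This origin is compatible with other common replicons, so the plasmid can be maintained alongside additional plasmids in the same cell, and the record lists it as low copy. Selection is by spectinomycin through the aadA gene, which is annotated downstream of an AmpR (bla) promoter. The short TcR and SET1 fragments in the feature table appear to be backbone remnants or partial matches, not functional elements.

The payload sits in an inducible T7 expression unit: a T7 promoter followed by a lac operator and the phage T7 gene 10 ribosome binding site, closed by a T7 terminator roughly 2.2 kb downstream. A plasmid-borne lacI gene with its own promoter supplies the repressor, so transcription should depend on T7 RNA polymerase in the host and be relieved by IPTG. The annotation tool did not label anything in the region between the RBS and the terminator. According to the catalogue entry, the plasmid encodes the Cas4/1 fusion protein together with the CRISPR leader, a repeat and a single spacer, but their exact coordinates are not given. The "Δ2" in the name suggests that Cas2 is omitted, although the record does not say so explicitly.

The associated publication concerns spacer acquisition by type V-A and V-B systems. The construct is therefore presumably used in E. coli adaptation assays examining the contribution of Cas4/1 to protospacer selection and to integration into the minimal array.
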