Addgene plasmid #186443: pCas-4/1Δ2_VB
Purpose: Encodes Cas4/1, leader, repeat and one spacer from A. acidoterrestris (type V-B)
Depositing lab: John van der Oost. Depositing organization: Wageningen University, Department Agrotechnology & Food Sciences. Publication: Adaptation by Type V-A and V-B CRISPR-Cas Systems Demonstrates Conserved Protospacer Selection Mechanisms Between Diverse CRISPR-Cas Types. Wu WY, Jackson SA, Almendros C, Haagsma AC, Yilmaz S, Gort G, van der Oost J, Brouns SJJ, Staals RHJ. CRISPR J. 2022 Aug;5(4):536-547. doi: 10.1089/crispr.2021.0150. Epub 2022 Jul 12. PubMed 35833800.
Backbone
  Vector backbone: pY002
  Vector type: CRISPR
Growth in bacteria
  Bacterial resistance: Spectinomycin, 50 μg/mL
  Growth temperature: 37°C
  Growth strain: DH5alpha
  Copy number: Low Copy
Gene/Insert
  Gene/Insert name: Cas4/1
  Species: A. acidoterrestris
  Promoter: T7
  Cloning method: Ligation Independent Cloning
  Sequencing primers: 5′ taatacgactcactataggg
Terms and licenses: Academic/Nonprofit Terms; Industry Terms: Not Available to Industry
How to cite: pCas-4/1Δ2_VB was a gift from John van der Oost (Addgene plasmid # 186443 ; http://n2t.net/addgene:186443 ; RRID:Addgene_186443)
